Addgene plasmid #244171: L4315 IL-10Ra CTEVp chain in PolyTX-mTagBFP2
Purpose: Constitutive expression of a MESA CTEVp chain encoding (N to C): IL10RaSS-3xFLAG-IL10RaECD-IL10RaTMD-CTEVp(190K)-PRS(M)-VP64-ZF6a
Depositing lab: Joshua Leonard. Depositing organization: Northwestern University. Publication: Conversion of natural cytokine receptors into orthogonal synthetic biosensors. Edelstein HI, Cosio A, Ezekiel ML, Corcoran WK, Morris AH, Leonard JN. Nat Chem Biol. 2025 Aug 22:10.1038/s41589-025-01986-1. doi: 10.1038/s41589-025-01986-1. PubMed 40846994.
Backbone
  Vector backbone: pPD1053 Polytransfect L1 mTagBFP2
  Vector type: Mammalian Expression, Synthetic Biology
Growth in bacteria
  Bacterial resistance: Kanamycin, 50 μg/mL
  Growth temperature: 30°C
  Growth strain: NEB Stable
  Copy number: High Copy
Gene/Insert
  Gene/Insert name: MESA CTEVp chain with human IL-10Ra SS, ECD and TMD, CTEVp (190K), TEVp PRS (M in P1'), and synTF (VP64-ZF6)
  Species: H. sapiens (human), Synthetic
  Mutation: CTEVp_190K
  Entrez Gene: IL10RA (a.k.a. CD210, CD210a, CDW210A, HIL-10R, IL-10R1, IL10R)
  Promoter: hEF1a
  Tag / fusion protein: IL10Ra signal peptide - 3xFLAG (N terminal on insert)
  Cloning method: Restriction Enzyme; 5′ cloning site Unknown (unknown if destroyed)
Terms and licenses: Academic/Nonprofit Terms; Industry Terms: Not Available to Industry
Depositor comments: Please visit https://doi.org/10.1101/2024.03.23.586421 for bioRxiv preprint.
How to cite: L4315 IL-10Ra CTEVp chain in PolyTX-mTagBFP2 was a gift from Joshua Leonard (Addgene plasmid # 244171 ; http://n2t.net/addgene:244171 ; RRID:Addgene_244171)
