[The description below was written by a language model from this plasmid's Addgene catalogue record and pLannotate feature annotations shown in this document.]
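Description:
L4315 IL-10Ra CTEVp chain in PolyTX-mTagBFP2 is an 8.4 kb mammalian expression plasmid for synthetic biology, built on the pPD1053 Polytransfect L1 mTagBFP2 backbone. It is propagated in E. coli from a high-copy ColE1/pUC-type origin and selected with kanamycin through a neo (nptII) gene followed by a lambda t0 terminator. An f1 origin is also present. The annotation additionally picks up backbone remnants: an SV40 early promoter followed only by a short ble fragment and an SV40 poly(A) signal, lac promoter/operator elements, and small fragments matched to Tn5 transposase, TRE3GV and an HIV-1 LTR. None of these appears to be a complete functional unit.

The payload is one chain of a MESA (modular extracellular sensor architecture) receptor, expressed constitutively from the human EF1α promoter with its intron A and terminated by a bGH poly(A) signal. From N to C terminus, the chain contains the human IL-10Ra signal sequence, a 3xFLAG tag, the IL-10Ra ectodomain and transmembrane domain, the C-terminal half of split TEV protease carrying the 190K mutation, a TEV protease recognition sequence with methionine at P1', and a synthetic transcription factor made of VP64 fused to the zinc-finger domain ZF6. The annotated IL10RA, TEV protease and zinc-finger fragments correspond to these parts.

In the MESA design, ligand-induced association with a partner chain carrying the complementary protease half is expected to reconstitute TEV protease. Cleavage at the recognition sequence then releases the transcription factor to activate a cognate reporter or output gene. A separate CMV enhancer/promoter-driven mTagBFP2 cassette with its own bGH poly(A) signal marks plasmid dose per cell, consistent with the backbone's polytransfection name. According to the associated publication, the construct was used to convert natural cytokine receptors into orthogonal synthetic biosensors.
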