Features (pLannotate 1.2.2; 28 found; start..end, strand, type, name):
    378..589     +  promoter       EF-1α core promoter: core promoter for human elongation factor EF-1α
    590..703     +  intron         EF-1α intron A (fragment): intron upstream of the start codon of human EF-1α
   1329..1532    +  intron         EF-1α intron A: truncated intron upstream of the start codon of human EF-1α
   1541..1575    +  promoter       TRE3GV promoter (fragment): 3rd-generation Tet-responsive promoter that can be activated by binding of Tet-On® 3G, optimized for retroviral and lentiviral vectors
   1654..2514    +  CDS            IL10RA (fragment): I10R1_HUMAN - Also known as IL10R. Experimental evidence at protein level: Swiss-Prot protein existence level 1. Cell surface receptor for the cytokine IL10 that participates in IL10-mediated anti-inflammatory functions, limiting excessive tissue disruption caused by inflammation. Upon binding to IL10, induces a conformational change in IL10RB, allowing IL10RB to bind IL10 as well (PubMed:16982608). In turn, the heterotetrameric assembly complex, composed of two subunits of IL10RA and IL10RB, activates the kinases JAK1 and TYK2 that are constitutively associated with IL10RA and IL10RB respecti
   2521..2874    +  CDS            TEV protease (fragment): tobacco etch virus protease (Kapust et al., 2001)
   3181..3213    +  CDS            CCR5TC (fragment): zinc-finger domain from the CCR5-224 (+) zinc-finger nuclease that recognizes the left half-site target sequence in the human CCR5 gene (Perez et al., 2008; Gross et al., 2013)
   3466..3577    +  polyA_signal   bGH poly(A) signal: bovine growth hormone polyadenylation signal
   3697..3801    +  CDS            tnpA (fragment): TN5P_ECOLX - Also known as tnp. Experimental evidence at protein level: Swiss-Prot protein existence level 1. Mediates transposition of transposon Tn5 by a 'cut and paste' mechanism. First, the monomeric transposase binds the 19 bp inverted DNA repeats flanking the transposon. Then, dimerization of the DNA- bound transposase creates a synaptic DNA complex. After nicking of the first DNA strand, excision of the transposon proceeds through a series of intermediates. The transposase then mediates the insertion of the transposon at a new site by strand transfer. The activity of the wild- type tran
   3833..4624    +  CDS            neo: KKA2_KLEPN - Also known as kan, nptII. Experimental evidence at protein level: Swiss-Prot protein existence level 1. Resistance to kanamycin, neomycin, paromomycin, ribostamycin, butirosin and gentamicin B. From Klebsiella pneumoniae.
   4658..4752    +  terminator     lambda t0 terminator: transcription terminator from phage lambda
   4773..5152    +  enhancer       CMV enhancer: human cytomegalovirus immediate early enhancer
   5153..5356    +  promoter       CMV promoter: human cytomegalovirus (CMV) immediate early promoter
   5352..5385    +  LTR            5' LTR (truncated) (fragment): truncated 5' long terminal repeat (LTR) from HIV-1
   5401..5419    +  promoter       T7 promoter: promoter for bacteriophage T7 RNA polymerase
   5445..6155    +  CDS            mTagBFP2: mTagBFP2 is a basic (constitutively fluorescent) blue fluorescent protein published in 2011, derived from Entacmaea quadricolor. It is reported to be a very rapidly-maturing monomer with very low acid sensitivity.
   6192..6303    +  polyA_signal   bGH poly(A) signal: bovine growth hormone polyadenylation signal
   6420..6441    +  promoter       SV40 promoter (fragment): SV40 enhancer and early promoter
   6462..6890    +  rep_origin     f1 ori (sequence partly withheld): f1 bacteriophage origin of replication; arrow indicates direction of (+) strand synthesis
   6895..6917    +  promoter       SV40 promoter (fragment): SV40 enhancer and early promoter
   6918..7109    +  promoter       SV40 promoter: SV40 early promoter
   7136..7234    +  CDS            ble (fragment): BLE_KLEPN - Experimental evidence at protein level: Swiss-Prot protein existence level 1. Binding protein with a strong affinity to the bleomycin family of antibiotics. Binds to CL990; an antimitotic-antibiotic compound. From Klebsiella pneumoniae.
   7229..7350    +  polyA_signal   SV40 poly(A) signal: SV40 polyadenylation signal
   7423..7439    -  protein_bind   lac operator: The lac repressor binds to the lac operator to inhibit transcription in E. coli. This inhibition can be relieved by adding lactose or isopropyl-β-D-thiogalactopyranoside (IPTG). lac repressor encoded by lacI
   7447..7477    -  promoter       lac promoter: promoter for the E. coli lac operon
   7492..7513    -  protein_bind   CAP binding site: CAP binding activates transcription in the presence of cAMP. E. coli catabolite activator protein
   7526..7618    -  CDS            lacI (fragment): lac repressor; lacI; The lac repressor binds to the lac operator to inhibit transcription in E. coli. This inhibition can be relieved by adding lactose or isopropyl-β-D-thiogalactopyranoside (IPTG).
   7801..8389    -  rep_origin     ori: high-copy-number ColE1/pMB1/pBR322/pUC origin of replication
>Addgene plasmid #244171 | L4315 IL-10Ra CTEVp chain in PolyTX-mTagBFP2 | addgene full sequence | sequence record 487917 | Addgene NGS Result
GAAGATCCTTTGATCTTTTCTACGGGGTCTGACGCTCAGTGGAACGAAAACTCACGTTAAGGGATTTTGG
TCATGAGATTATCAAAAAGGATCTTCACCTAGATCCTTTTAAATTAAAAATGAAGTTTTAAATCAATCTA
AAGTATATATGAGTAAACTTGGTCTGACAGCGATCGAATATTAGATCTGAGACCCAATTGACGCGTGAGT
AATTCATACAAAAGGACTCGCCCCTGCCTTGGGGAATCCCAGGGACCGTCGTTAAACTCCCACTAACGTA
GAACCCAGAGATCGCTGCGTTCCCGCCCCCTCACCCGCCCGCTCTCGTCATCACTGAGGTGGAGAAGAGC
ATGCGTGAGGCTCCGGTGCCCGTCAGTGGGCAGAGCGCACATCGCCCACAGTCCCCGAGAAGTTGGGGGG
AGGGGTCGGCAATTGAACCGGTGCCTAGAGAAGGTGGCGCGGGGTAAACTGGGAAAGTGATGTCGTGTAC
TGGCTCCGCCTTTTTCCCGAGGGTGGGGGAGAACCGTATATAAGTGCAGTAGTCGCCGTGAACGTTCTTT
TTCGCAACGGGTTTGCCGCCAGAACACAGGTAAGTGCCGTGTGTGGTTCCCGCGGGCCTGGCCTCTTTAC
GGGTTATGGCCCTTGCGTGCCTTGAATTACTTCCACGCCCCTGGCTGCAGTACGTGATTCTTGATCCCGA
GCTTCGGGTTGGAAGTGGGTGGGAGAGTTCGAGGCCTTGCGCTTAAGGAGCCCCTTCGCCTCGTGCTTGA
GTTGAGGCCTGGCTTGGGCGCTGGGGCCGCCGCGTGCGAATCTGGTGGCACCTTCGCGCCTGTCTCGCTG
CTTTCGATAAGTCTCTAGCCATTTAAAATTTTTGATGACCTGCTGCGACGCTTTTTTTCTGGCAAGATAG
TCTTGTAAATGCGGGCCAAGATCTGCACACTGGTATTTCGGTTTTTGGGGCCGCGGGCGGCGACGGGGCC
CGTGCGTCCCAGCGCACATGTTCGGCGAGGCGGGGCCTGCGAGCGCGGCCACCGAGAATCGGACGGGGGT
AGTCTCAAGCTGGCCGGCCTGCTCTGGTGCCTGGCCTCGCGCCGCCGTGTATCGCCCCGCCCTGGGCGGC
AAGGCTGGCCCGGTCGGCACCAGTTGCGTGAGCGGAAAGATGGCCGCTTCCCGGCCCTGCTGCAGGGAGC
TCAAAATGGAGGACGCGGCGCTCGGGAGAGCGGGCGGGTGAGTCACCCACACAAAGGAAAAGGGCCTTTC
CGTCCTCAGCCGTCGCTTCATGTGACTCCACGGAGTACCGGGCGCCGTCCAGGCACCTCGATTAGTTCTC
GAGCTTTTGGAGTACGTCGTCTTTAGGTTGGGGGGAGGGGTTTTATGCGATGGAGTTTCCCCACACTGAG
TGGGTGGAGACTGAAGTTAGGCCAGCTTGGCACTTGATGTAATTCTCCTTGGAATTTGCCCTTTTTGAGT
TTGGATCTTGGTTCATTCTCAAGCCTCAGACAGTGGTTCAAAGTTTTTTTCTTCCATTTCAGGTGTCGTG
AGAGCTCGTTTAGTGAACCGTCAGATCGCCTGGAGACGCCATCCACGCTGTTTTGACCTCCATAGAAGAG
AACGGGACCGATCCAAATTCTCGAGGCTAGCTGTACAGCCACCATGCTGCCCTGCCTGGTTGTTCTGCTT
GCCGCTCTGCTGTCTCTGAGACTGGGATCTGACGCCGACTACAAGGACCACGACGGCGATTATAAGGATC
ATGACATCGATTACAAGGACGATGACGACAAGCACGGCACCGAGCTGCCTTCTCCACCTAGCGTTTGGTT
CGAGGCCGAGTTCTTCCACCACATCCTGCACTGGACCCCTATTCCTAACCAGAGCGAGAGCACCTGTTAC
GAGGTGGCCCTGCTGAGATACGGCATCGAGAGCTGGAACAGCATCAGCAACTGCAGCCAGACACTGAGCT
ACGACCTGACCGCCGTGACACTGGATCTGTACCACAGCAACGGCTACCGGGCCAGAGTTAGAGCCGTGGA
TGGAAGCAGACACTCCAACTGGACCGTGACCAACACCAGATTCAGCGTGGACGAAGTGACCCTGACAGTG
GGCAGCGTGAACCTGGAAATCCACAACGGCTTCATCCTGGGCAAGATCCAGCTGCCTCGGCCTAAGATGG
CCCCTGCCAATGATACCTACGAGAGCATCTTCAGCCACTTCCGCGAGTACGAGATCGCCATCAGAAAGGT
GCCCGGCAACTTCACCTTCACACACAAGAAAGTGAAGCACGAGAACTTCAGCCTGCTGACCTCTGGCGAA
GTGGGCGAGTTCTGCGTGCAAGTGAAACCCTCTGTGGCCAGCCGGTCCAACAAAGGCATGTGGTCCAAAG
AGGAATGCATCAGCCTGACCAGACAGTACTTCACCGTGACAAACGTGATCATCTTCTTCGCCTTCGTGCT
GCTGCTGTCTGGCGCTCTGGCTTATTGTCTGGCCCTGCAGCTGTACGTGCGGCGGAGAAAGAAGGGCGCC
AAGAGCATGTCTAGCATGGTGTCAGACACTAGTTGCACATTCCCTTCATCTGATGGCATATTCTGGAAGC
ATTGGATTCAAACCAAGGATGGGCAGTGTGGCAGTCCATTAGTATCAACTAGAGATGGGTTCATTGTTGG
TATACACTCAGCATCGAATTTCACCAACACAAACAATTATTTCACAAGCGTGCCGAAAAACTTCATGGAA
TTGAAGACAAATCAGGAGGCGCAGCAGTGGGTTAGTGGTTGGCGATTAAATGCTGACTCAGTATTGTGGG
GGGGCCATAAAGTTTTCATGGTGAAACCTGAAGAGCCTTTTCAGCCAGTTAAGGAAGCGACTCAACTCAT
GAATCTTAAGGGCTCGGAGAACCTGTATTTTCAGATGGGGGGAGGCAGCGGGGGCCCTAAGAAAAAGCGC
AAAGTCTCCGGAGACGCTCTGGATGACTTTGATCTGGACATGCTTGGTTCCGATGCCTTGGACGATTTTG
ACCTCGATATGCTGGGCTCCGACGCTCTCGACGATTTCGACCTCGACATGCTGGGTAGCGATGCACTGGA
TGACTTTGATCTGGATATGCTCGGATCCGGTGGTGGCGGGTCTGGAGGAGGAGGTAGTGGTGGAGGTGGC
TCTGGTACCGCTAGACCCGGCGAAAGACCTTTCCAGTGCCGGATCTGCATGAGGAACTTCAGCAAGGGCG
AGAGACTCGTGCGGCACACCAGAACACACACAGGCGAGAAGCCCTTCCAGTGTAGAATCTGTATGCGCAA
CTTCAGCCGGATGGACAACCTGAGCACCCACCTGAGAACCCATACCGGGGAGAAGCCATTTCAATGCCGC
ATCTGTATGAGAAATTTTTCCCGGAAGGACGCCCTGAACCGGCACCTGAAAACACACCTGAGAGGCAGCT
GAGCGGCCGCGTTTAAACCCGCTGATCAGCCTCGACTGTGCCTTCTAGTTGCCAGCCATCTGTTGTTTGC
CCCTCCCCCGTGCCTTCCTTGACCCTGGAAGGTGCCACTCCCACTGTCCTTTCCTAATAAAATGAGGAAA
TTGCATCGCATTGTCTGAGTAGGTGTCATTCTATTCTGGGGGGTGGGGTGGGGCAGGACAGCAAGGGGGA
GGATTGGGAAGTCAATAGCAGGCATGCTGGGGATGCGGTGGGCTCTATGGGACGTCGGAATTGCAAGTTG
GGCCGCCCTCTGGTAAGGTTGGGAAGCCCTGCAAAGTAAACTGGATGGCTTTCTTGCCGCCAAGGATCTG
ATGGCGCAGGGGATCAAGATCTGATCAAGAGACAGGATGAGGATCGTTTCGCATGATTGAACAAGATGGA
TTGCACGCAGGTTCTCCGGCGGCTTGGGTGGAGAGGCTATTCGGCTATGACTGGGCACAACAGACAATCG
GCTGCTCTGATGCCGCCGTGTTCCGGCTGTCAGCGCAGGGTCGCCCGGTTCTTTTTGTCAAGACCGACCT
GTCCGGTGCCCTGAATGAACTGCAAGACGAGGCAGCGCGGCTATCGTGGCTGGCCACGACGGGCGTTCCT
TGCGCGGCTGTGCTCGACGTTGTCACTGAAGCGGGAAGGGACTGGCTGCTATTGGGCGAAGTGCCGGGGC
AGGATCTCCTGTCATCTCACCTTGCTCCTGCCGAGAAAGTATCCATCATGGCTGATGCAATGCGGCGGCT
GCATACGCTTGATCCGGCTACCTGCCCATTCGACCACCAAGCGAAACATCGCATCGAGCGAGCACGTACT
CGGATGGAAGCCGGTCTTGTCGATCAGGATGATCTGGACGAAGAGCATCAGGGGCTCGCGCCAGCCGAAC
TGTTCGCCAGGCTCAAGGCGCGTATGCCCGACGGCGAGGATCTCGTCGTGACCCACGGCGATGCCTGCTT
GCCGAATATCATGGTGGAAAATGGCCGCTTTTCTGGATTCATCGACTGTGGCCGGCTGGGTGTGGCGGAC
CGCTATCAGGACATAGCGTTGGCTACCCGTGATATTGCTGAAGAGCTTGGCGGCGAATGGGCTGACCGCT
TCCTCGTGCTTTACGGTATCGCCGCTCCCGATTCGCAGCGCATCGCCTTCTATCGCCTTCTTGACGAGTT
CTTCTGAGCGGGACTCTGGGGTTCGAGAATTGGCTTGGACTCCTGTTGATAGATCCAGTAATGACCTCAG
AACTCCATCTGGATTTGTTCAGAACGCTCGGTTGCCGCCGGGCGTTTTTTATTGGTGAGAATCCAAGCAC
TAGCCATGACCAGACATTGATTATTGACTAGTTATTAATAGTAATCAATTACGGGGTCATTAGTTCATAG
CCCATATATGGAGTTCCGCGTTACATAACTTACGGTAAATGGCCCGCCTGGCTGACCGCCCAACGACCCC
CGCCCATTGACGTCAATAATGACGTATGTTCCCATAGTAACGCCAATAGGGACTTTCCATTGACGTCAAT
GGGTGGAGTATTTACGGTAAACTGCCCACTTGGCAGTACATCAAGTGTATCATATGCCAAGTACGCCCCC
TATTGACGTCAATGACGGTAAATGGCCCGCCTGGCATTATGCCCAGTACATGACCTTATGGGACTTTCCT
ACTTGGCAGTACATCTACGTATTAGTCATCGCTATTACCATGGTGATGCGGTTTTGGCAGTACATCAATG
GGCGTGGATAGCGGTTTGACTCACGGGGATTTCCAAGTCTCCACCCCATTGACGTCAATGGGAGTTTGTT
TTGGCACCAAAATCAACGGGACTTTCCAAAATGTCGTAACAACTCCGCCCCATTGACGCAAATGGGCGGT
AGGCGTGTACGGTGGGAGGTCTATATAAGCAGAGCTCTCTGGCTAACTAGAGAACCCACTGCTTACTGGC
TTATCGAAATTAATACGACTCACTATAGGGAGTCCCAAGCTGACTAGCGCCACCATGGTTTCCAAGGGCG
AAGAACTGATCAAAGAAAACATGCACATGAAGCTCTACATGGAAGGCACCGTGGACAACCACCACTTCAA
GTGTACCAGCGAAGGCGAGGGCAAGCCTTACGAGGGCACCCAGACCATGAGAATCAAGGTGGTGGAAGGC
GGCCCTCTGCCTTTCGCCTTTGATATCCTGGCCACCAGCTTTCTGTACGGCAGCAAGACCTTCATCAATC
ACACCCAGGGCATCCCCGATTTCTTCAAGCAGAGCTTCCCCGAGGGCTTCACCTGGGAGAGAGTGACCAC
ATACGAGGATGGCGGCGTGCTGACAGCCACACAGGATACAAGCCTCCAGGACGGCTGCCTGATCTACAAC
GTGAAGATCCGGGGCGTGAACTTCACCAGCAACGGCCCCGTGATGCAGAAGAAAACCCTTGGCTGGGAAG
CCTTCACCGAGACACTGTATCCTGCCGATGGCGGCCTGGAAGGCAGAAACGATATGGCCCTGAAGCTCGT
CGGCGGCTCTCACCTGATTGCCAATGCCAAGACCACCTACAGAAGCAAGAAGCCCGCCAAGAACCTGAAG
ATGCCCGGCGTGTACTACGTGGACTACCGGCTGGAAAGAATCAAAGAGGCCAACAACGAGACATACGTGG
AACAGCACGAGGTGGCCGTGGCCAGATACTGTGATCTGCCTTCTAAGCTGGGCCACAAGCTGAACTGAGC
GGCCAAGTTTAAACCCGCTGATCAGCCTCGACTGTGCCTTCTAGTTGCCAGCCATCTGTTGTTTGCCCCT
CCCCCGTGCCTTCCTTGACCCTGGAAGGTGCCACTCCCACTGTCCTTTCCTAATAAAATGAGGAAATTGC
ATCGCATTGTCTGAGTAGGTGTCATTCTATTCTGGGGGGTGGGGTGGGGCAGGACAGCAAGGGGGAGGAT
TGGGAAGTCAATAGCAGGCATGCTGGGGATGCGGTGGGCTCTATGGCTTCTGAGGCGGAAAGAACCAGCT
GGGGCTCTAGGGGGTATCCCC
[124 nt withheld, positions 6462-6585]
C
[91 nt withheld, positions 6587-6677]
A
[49 nt withheld, positions 6679-6727]
CCTTTGACGTTGGAGTCCACGTTCTTT
[37 nt withheld, positions 6755-6791]
ACCCTATCTCGGTCTATTCTTTTGATTTATAAGGGATTTTGCCGATTTCGGCCTATTGGTTAAAAAATGA
GCTGATTTAACAAAAATTTAACGCGAATTAATTCTGTGGAATGTGTGTCAGTTAGGCTCAATTAGTCAGC
AACCATAGTCCCGCCCCTAACTCCGCCCATCCCGCCCCTAACTCCGCCCAGTTCCGCCCATTCTCCGCCC
CATGGCTGACTAATTTTTTTTATTTATGCAGAGGCCGAGGCCGCCTCTGCCTCTGAGCTATTCCAGAAGT
AGTGAGGAGGCTTTTTTGGAGGCCTAGGCTTTTGCAAAAAGCTCCCGGGAGCTTGTATATCCATTTTCGG
AGGTTGGGCTTCGGAATCGTTTTCCGGGACGCCGGCTGGATGATCCTCCAGCGCGGGGATCTCATGCTGG
AGTTCTTCGCCCACCCCAACTTGTTTATTGCAGCTTATAATGGTTACAAATAAAGCAATAGCATCACAAA
TTTCACAAATAAAGCATTTTTTTCACTGCATTCTAGTTGTGGTTTGTCCAAACTCATCAATGTATCTTAT
CATGTCTGTATACCGTCGACCTCTAGCTAGAGCTTGGCGTAATCATGGTCATAGCTGTTTCCTGTGTGAA
ATTGTTATCCGCTCACAATTCCACACAACATACGAGCCGGAAGCATAAAGTGTAAAGCCTGGGGTGCCTA
ATGAGTGAGCTAACTCACATTAATTGCGTTGCGCTCACTGCCCGCTTTCCAGTCGGGAAACCTGTCGTGC
CAGCTGCATTAATGAATCGGCCAACGCGCGGGGAGAGGCGGTTTGCGTATTGGGCGCTCTTCCGCTTCCT
CGCTCACTGACTCGCTGCGCTCGGTCGTTCGGCTGCGGCGAGCGGTATCAGCTCACTCAAAGGCGGTAAT
ACGGTTATCCACAGAATCAGGGGATAACGCAGGAAAGAACATGTGAGCAAAAGGCCAGCAAAAGGCCAGG
AACCGTAAAAAGGCCGCGTTGCTGGCGTTTTTCCATAGGCTCCGCCCCCCTGACGAGCATCACAAAAATC
GACGCTCAAGTCAGAGGTGGCGAAACCCGACAGGACTATAAAGATACCAGGCGTTTCCCCCTGGAAGCTC
CCTCGTGCGCTCTCCTGTTCCGACCCTGCCGCTTACCGGATACCTGTCCGCCTTTCTCCCTTCGGGAAGC
GTGGCGCTTTCTCATAGCTCACGCTGTAGGTATCTCAGTTCGGTGTAGGTCGTTCGCTCCAAGCTGGGCT
GTGTGCACGAACCCCCCGTTCAGCCCGACCGCTGCGCCTTATCCGGTAACTATCGTCTTGAGTCCAACCC
GGTAAGACACGACTTATCGCCACTGGCAGCAGCCACTGGTAACAGGATTAGCAGAGCGAGGTATGTAGGC
GGTGCTACAGAGTTCTTGAAGTGGTGGCCTAACTACGGCTACACTAGAAGAACAGTATTTGGTATCTGCG
CTCTGCTGAAGCCAGTTACCTTCGGAAAAAGAGTTGGTAGCTCTTGATCCGGCAAACAAACCACCGCTGG
TAGCGGTGGTTTTTTTGTTTGCAAGCAGCAGATTACGCGCAGAAAAAAAGGATCTCAA
